>Addgene plasmid #20960 | PB-CA | depositor full sequence | sequence record 9781 | Author sequence
AGGTGGCACTTTTCGGGGAAATGTGCGCGGAACCCCTATTTGTTTATTTTTCTAAATACATTCAAATATG
TATCCGCTCATGAGACAATAACCCTGATAAATGCTTCAATAATATTGAAAAAGGAAGAGTATGAGTATTC
AACATTTCCGTGTCGCCCTTATTCCCTTTTTTGCGGCATTTTGCCTTCCTGTTTTTGCTCACCCAGAAAC
GCTGGTGAAAGTAAAAGATGCTGAAGATCAGTTGGGTGCACGAGTGGGTTACATCGAACTGGATCTCAAC
AGCGGTAAGATCCTTGAGAGTTTTCGCCCCGAAGAACGTTTTCCAATGATGAGCACTTTTAAAGTTCTGC
TATGTGGCGCGGTATTATCCCGTATTGACGCCGGGCAAGAGCAACTCGGTCGCCGCATACACTATTCTCA
GAATGACTTGGTTGAGTACTCACCAGTCACAGAAAAGCATCTTACGGATGGCATGACAGTAAGAGAATTA
TGCAGTGCTGCCATAACCATGAGTGATAACACTGCGGCCAACTTACTTCTGACAACGATCGGAGGACCGA
AGGAGCTAACCGCTTTTTTGCACAACATGGGGGATCATGTAACTCGCCTTGATCGTTGGGAACCGGAGCT
GAATGAAGCCATACCAAACGACGAGCGTGACACCACGATGCCTGTAGCAATGGCAACAACGTTGCGCAAA
CTATTAACTGGCGAACTACTTACTCTAGCTTCCCGGCAACAATTAATAGACTGGATGGAGGCGGATAAAG
TTGCAGGACCACTTCTGCGCTCGGCCCTTCCGGCTGGCTGGTTTATTGCTGATAAATCTGGAGCCGGTGA
GCGTGGGTCTCGCGGTATCATTGCAGCACTGGGGCCAGATGGTAAGCCCTCCCGTATCGTAGTTATCTAC
ACGACGGGGAGTCAGGCAACTATGGATGAACGAAATAGACAGATCGCTGAGATAGGTGCCTCACTGATTA
AGCATTGGTAACTGTCAGACCAAGTTTACTCATATATACTTTAGATTGATTTAAAACTTCATTTTTAATT
TAAAAGGATCTAGGTGAAGATCCTTTTTGATAATCTCATGACCAAAATCCCTTAACGTGAGTTTTCGTTC
CACTGAGCGTCAGACCCCGTAGAAAAGATCAAAGGATCTTCTTGAGATCCTTTTTTTCTGCGCGTAATCT
GCTGCTTGCAAACAAAAAAACCACCGCTACCAGCGGTGGTTTGTTTGCCGGATCAAGAGCTACCAACTCT
TTTTCCGAAGGTAACTGGCTTCAGCAGAGCGCAGATACCAAATACTGTTCTTCTAGTGTAGCCGTAGTTA
GGCCACCACTTCAAGAACTCTGTAGCACCGCCTACATACCTCGCTCTGCTAATCCTGTTACCAGTGGCTG
CTGCCAGTGGCGATAAGTCGTGTCTTACCGGGTTGGACTCAAGACGATAGTTACCGGATAAGGCGCAGCG
GTCGGGCTGAACGGGGGGTTCGTGCACACAGCCCAGCTTGGAGCGAACGACCTACACCGAACTGAGATAC
CTACAGCGTGAGCTATGAGAAAGCGCCACGCTTCCCGAAGGGAGAAAGGCGGACAGGTATCCGGTAAGCG
GCAGGGTCGGAACAGGAGAGCGCACGAGGGAGCTTCCAGGGGGAAACGCCTGGTATCTTTATAGTCCTGT
CGGGTTTCGCCACCTCTGACTTGAGCGTCGATTTTTGTGATGCTCGTCAGGGGGGCGGAGCCTATGGAAA
AACGCCAGCAACGCGGCCTTTTTACGGTTCCTGGCCTTTTGCTGGCCTTTTGCTCACATGTTCTTTCCTG
CGTTATCCCCTGATTCTGTGGATAACCGTATTACCGCCTTTGAGTGAGCTGATACCGCTCGCCGCAGCCG
AACGACCGAGCGCAGCGAGTCAGTGAGCGAGGAAGCGGAAGAGCGCCCAATACGCAAACCGCCTCTCCCC
GCGCGTTGGCCGATTCATTAATGCAGCTGGCACGACAGGTTTCCCGACTGGAAAGCGGGCAGTGAGCGCA
ACGCAATTAATGTGAGTTAGCTCACTCATTAGGCACCCCAGGCTTTACACTTTATGCTTCCGGCTCGTAT
GTTGTGTGGAATTGTGAGCGGATAACAATTTCACACAGGAAACAGCTATGACCATGATTACGCCAAGCTC
GAAATTAACCCTCACTAAAGGGAACAAAAGCTGGTACCTCGCGCGACTTGGTTTGCCATTCTTTAGCGCG
CGTCGCGTCACACAGCTTGGCCACAATGTGGTTTTTGTCAAACGAAGATTCTATGACGTGTTTAAAGTTT
AGGTCGAGTAAAGCGCAAATCTTTTTTAACCCTAGAAAGATAGTCTGCGTAAAATTGACGCATGCATTCT
TGAAATATTGCTCTCTCTTTCTAAATAGCGCGAATCCGTCGCTGTGCATTTAGGACATCTCAGTCGCCGC
TTGGAGCTCCCGTGAGGCGTGCTTGTCAATGCGGTAAGTGTCACTGATTTTGAACTATAACGACCGCGTG
AGTCAAAATGACGCATGATTATCTTTTACGTGACTTTTAAGATTTAACTCATACGATAATTATATTGTTA
TTTCATGTTCTACTTACGTGATAACTTATTATATATATATTTTCTTGTTATAGATATCGTGACTAATATA
TAATAAAATGGGTAGTTCTTTAGACGATGAGCATATCCTCTCTGCTCTTCTGCAAAGCGATGACGAGCTT
GTTGGCTAGCGGTGGCGGCCTCGACATTGATTATTGACTAGTTATTAATAGTAATCAATTACGGGGTCAT
TAGTTCATAGCCCATATATGGAGTTCCGCGTTACATAACTTACGGTAAATGGCCCGCCTGGCTGACCGCC
CAACGACCCCCGCCCATTGACGTCAATAATGACGTATGTTCCCATAGTAACGCCAATAGGGACTTTCCAT
TGACGTCAATGGGTGGAGTATTTACGGTAAACTGCCCACTTGGCAGTACATCAAGTGTATCATATGCCAA
GTACGCCCCCTATTGACGTCAATGACGGTAAATGGCCCGCCTGGCATTATGCCCAGTACATGACCTTATG
GGACTTTCCTACTTGGCAGTACATCTACGTATTAGTCATCGCTATTACCATGGTCGAGGTGAGCCCCACG
TTCTGCTTCACTCTCCCCATCTCCCCCCCCTCCCCACCCCCAATTTTGTATTTATTTATTTTTTAATTAT
TTTGTGCAGCGATGGGGGCGGGGGGGGGGGGGGGGCGCGCGCCAGGCGGGGCGGGGCGGGGCGAGGGGCG
GGGCGGGGCGAGGCGGAGAGGTGCGGCGGCAGCCAATCAGAGCGGCGCGCTCCGAAAGTTTCCTTTTATG
GCGAGGCGGCGGCGGCGGCGGCCCTATAAAAAGCGAAGCGCGCGGCGGGCGGGAGTCGCTGCGCGCTGCC
TTCGCCCCGTGCCCCGCTCCGCGCCGCCTCGCGCCGCCCGCCCCGGCTCTGACTGACCGCGTTACTCCCA
CAGGTGAGCGGGCGGGACGGCCCTTCTCCTCCGGGCTGTAATTAGCGCTTGGTTTAATGACGGCTTGTTT
CTTTTCTGTGGCTGCGTGAAAGCCTTGAGGGGCTCCGGGAGGGCCCTTTGTGCGGGGGGAGCGGCTCGGG
GGGTGCGTGCGTGTGTGTGTGCGTGGGGAGCGCCGCGTGCGGCTCCGCGCTGCCCGGCGGCTGTGAGCGC
TGCGGGCGCGGCGCGGGGCTTTGTGCGCTCCGCAGTGTGCGCGAGGGGAGCGCGGCCGGGGGCGGTGCCC
CGCGGTGCGGGGGGGGCTGCGAGGGGAACAAAGGCTGCGTGCGGGGTGTGTGCGTGGGGGGGTGAGCAGG
GGGTGTGGGCGCGTCGGTCGGGCTGCAACCCCCCCTGCACCCCCCTCCCCGAGTTGCTGAGCACGGCCCG
GCTTCGGGTGCGGGGCTCCGTACGGGGCGTGGCGCGGGGCTCGCCGTGCCGGGCGGGGGGTGGCGGCAGG
TGGGGGTGCCGGGCGGGGCGGGGCCGCCTCGGGCCGGGGAGGGCTCGGGGGAGGGGCGCGGCGGCCCCCG
GAGCGCCGGCGGCTGTCGAGGCGCGGCGAGCCGCAGCCATTGCCTTTTATGGTAATCGTGCGAGAGGGCG
CAGGGACTTCCTTTGTCCCAAATCTGTGCGGAGCCGAAATCTGGGAGGCGCCGCCGCACCCCCTCTAGCG
GGCGCGGGGCGAAGCGGTGCGGCGCCGGCAGGAAGGAAATGGGCGGGGAGGGCCTTCGTGCGTCGCCGCG
CCGCCGTCCCCTTCTCCCTCTCCAGCCTCGGGGCTGTCCGCGGGGGGACGGCTGCCTTCGGGGGGGACGG
GGCAGGGCGGGGTTCGGCTTCTGGCGTGTGACCGGCGGCTCTAGAGCCTCTGCTAACCATGTTCATGCCT
TCTTCTTTTTCCTACAGCTCCTGGGCAACGTGCTGGTTATTGTGCTGTCTCATCATTTTGGCAAAGAATT
CGCGGCCGCGGTACCGGCGCGCCGGATCCTGCAGGTTATCACAAGTTTGTACAAAAAAGCTGAACGAGAA
ACGTAAAATGATATAAATATCAATATATTAAATTAGATTTTGCATAAAAAACAGACTACATAATACTGTA
AAACACAACATATCCAGTCACTATGGCGGCCGCATTAGGCACCCCAGGCTTTACACTTTATGCTTCCGGC
TCGTATAATGTGTGGATTTTGAGTTAGGATCCGTCGAGATTTTCAGGAGCTAAGGAAGCTAAAATGGAGA
AAAAAATCACTGGATATACCACCGTTGATATATCCCAATGGCATCGTAAAGAACATTTTGAGGCATTTCA
GTCAGTTGCTCAATGTACCTATAACCAGACCGTTCAGCTGGATATTACGGCCTTTTTAAAGACCGTAAAG
AAAAATAAGCACAAGTTTTATCCGGCCTTTATTCACATTCTTGCCCGCCTGATGAATGCTCATCCGGAAT
TCCGTATGGCAATGAAAGACGGTGAGCTGGTGATATGGGATAGTGTTCACCCTTGTTACACCGTTTTCCA
TGAGCAAACTGAAACGTTTTCATCGCTCTGGAGTGAATACCACGACGATTTCCGGCAGTTTCTACACATA
TATTCGCAAGATGTGGCGTGTTACGGTGAAAACCTGGCCTATTTCCCTAAAGGGTTTATTGAGAATATGT
TTTTCGTCTCAGCCAATCCCTGGGTGAGTTTCACCAGTTTTGATTTAAACGTGGCCAATATGGACAACTT
CTTCGCCCCCGTTTTCACCATGGGCAAATATTATACGCAAGGCGACAAGGTGCTGATGCCGCTGGCGATT
CAGGTTCATCATGCCGTTTGTGATGGCTTCCATGTCGGCAGAATGCTTAATGAATTACAACAGTACTGCG
ATGAGTGGCAGGGCGGGGCGTAAACGCGTGGATCCGGCTTACTAAAAGCCAGATAACAGTATGCGTATTT
GCGCGCTGATTTTTGCGGTATAAGAATATATACTGATATGTATACCCGAAGTATGTCAAAAAGAGGTATG
CTATGAAGCAGCGTATTACAGTGACAGTTGACAGCGACAGCTATCAGTTGCTCAAGGCATATATGATGTC
AATATCTCCGGTCTGGTAAGCACAACCATGCAGAATGAAGCCCGTCGTCTGCGTGCCGAACGCTGGAAAG
CGGAAAATCAGGAAGGGATGGCTGAGGTCGCCCGGTTTATTGAAATGAACGGCTCTTTTGCTGACGAGAA
CAGGGGCTGGTGAAATGCAGTTTAAGGTTTACACCTATAAAAGAGAGAGCCGTTATCGTCTGTTTGTGGA
TGTACAGAGTGATATTATTGACACGCCCGGGCGACGGATGGTGATCCCCCTGGCCAGTGCACGTCTGCTG
TCAGATAAAGTCTCCCGTGAACTTTACCCGGTGGTGCATATCGGGGATGAAAGCTGGCGCATGATGACCA
CCGATATGGCCAGTGTGCCGGTCTCCGTTATCGGGGAAGAAGTGGCTGATCTCAGCCACCGCGAAAATGA
CATCAAAAACGCCATTAACCTGATGTTCTGGGGAATATAAATGTCAGGCTCCCTTATACACAGCCAGTCT
GCAGGTCGACCATAGTGACTGGATATGTTGTGTTTTACAGTATTATGTAGTCTGTTTTTTATGCAAAATC
TAATTTAATATATTGATATTTATATCATTTTACGTTTCTCGTTCAGCTTTCTTGTACAAAGTGGTGATAA
CTCTAGAGAATTCACTCCTCAGGTGCAGGCTGCCTATCAGAAGGTGGTGGCTGGTGTGGCCAATGCCCTG
GCTCACAAATACCACTGAGATCTTTTTCCCTCTGCCAAAAATTATGGGGACATCATGAAGCCCCTTGAGC
ATCTGACTTCTGGCTAATAAAGGAAATTTATTTTCATTGCAATAGTGTGTTGGAATTTTTTGTGTCTCTC
ACTCGGAAGGACATATGGGAGGGCAAATCATTTAAAACATCAGAATGAGTATTTGGTTTAGAGTTTGGCA
ACATATGCCCATATGCTGGCTGCCATGAACAAAGGTTGGCTATAAAGAGGTCATCAGTATATGAAACAGC
CCCCTGCTGTCCATTCCTTATTCCATAGAAAAGCCTTGACTTGAGGTTAGATTTTTTTTATATTTTGTTT
TGTGTTATTTTTTTCTTTAACATCCCTAAAATTTTCCTTACATGTTTTACTAGCCAGATTTTTCCTCCTC
TCCTGACTACTCCCAGTCATAGCTGTCCCTCTTCTCTTATGGAGATCCCTCGACCTGCAGCCCAAGCTTG
GATCCCTCGAGTTAATTAACGAGAGCATAATATTGATATGTGCCAAAGTTGTTTCTGACTGACTAATAAG
TATAATTTGTTTCTATTATGTATAGGTTAAGCTAATTACTTATTTTATAATACAACATGACTGTTTTTAA
AGTACAAAATAAGTTTATTTTTGTAAAAGAGAGAATGTTTAAAAGTTTTGTTACTTTATAGAAGAAATTT
TGAGTTTTTGTTTTTTTTTAATAAATAAATAAACATAAATAAATTGTTTGTTGAATTTATTATTAGTATG
TAAGTGTAAATATAATAAAACTTAATATCTATTCAAATTAATAAATAAACCTCGATATACAGACCGATAA
AACACATGCGTCAATTTTACGCATGATTATCTTTAACGTACGTCACAATATGATTATCTTTCTAGGGTTA
AATAATAGTTTCTAATTTTTTTATTATTCAGCCTGCTGTCGTGAATACCGAGCTCCAATTCGCCCTATAG
TGAGTCGTATTACAATTCACTGGCCGTCGTTTTACAACGTCGTGACTGGGAAAACCCTGGCGTTACCCAA
CTTAATCGCCTTGCAGCACATCCCCCTTTCGCCAGCTGGCGTAATAGCGAAGAGGCCCGCACCGATCGCC
CTTCCCAACAGTTGCGCAGCCTGAATGGCGAATGGG
[124 nt withheld, positions 7457-7580]
C
[91 nt withheld, positions 7582-7672]
A
[49 nt withheld, positions 7674-7722]
CCTTTGACGTTGGAGTCCACGTTCTTT
[37 nt withheld, positions 7750-7786]
ACCCTATCTCGGTCTATTCTTTTGATTTATAAGGGATTTTGCCGATTTCGGCCTATTGGTTAAAAAATGA
GCTGATTTAACAAAAATTTAACGCGAATTTTAACAAAATATTAACGCTTACAATTT
Features (pLannotate 1.2.2; 25 found; start..end, strand, type, name):
     26..130     +  promoter       AmpR promoter: bla
    131..991     +  CDS            AmpR: β-lactamase; bla; confers resistance to ampicillin, carbenicillin, and related antibiotics
   1162..1750    +  rep_origin     ori: high-copy-number ColE1/pMB1/pBR322/pUC origin of replication
   1933..2025    +  CDS            lacI (fragment): lac repressor; lacI; The lac repressor binds to the lac operator to inhibit transcription in E. coli. This inhibition can be relieved by adding lactose or isopropyl-β-D-thiogalactopyranoside (IPTG).
   2038..2059    +  protein_bind   CAP binding site: CAP binding activates transcription in the presence of cAMP. E. coli catabolite activator protein
   2074..2104    +  promoter       lac promoter: promoter for the E. coli lac operon
   2112..2128    +  protein_bind   lac operator: The lac repressor binds to the lac operator to inhibit transcription in E. coli. This inhibition can be relieved by adding lactose or isopropyl-β-D-thiogalactopyranoside (IPTG). lac repressor encoded by lacI
   2173..2191    +  promoter       T3 promoter: promoter for bacteriophage T3 RNA polymerase
   2208..2339    -  CDS            FP (fragment): FP25_NPVAC - Experimental evidence at protein level: Swiss-Prot protein existence level 1. From Autographa californica nuclear polyhedrosis virus (AcMNPV).
   2753..3132    +  enhancer       CMV enhancer: human cytomegalovirus immediate early enhancer
   3134..3411    +  promoter       chicken β-actin promoter: No description available
   3412..4427    +  intron         chimeric intron: chimera between introns from chicken β-actin and rabbit β-globin
   4425..4499    +  CDS            HBB (fragment): HBB_LEPEU - Experimental evidence at protein level: Swiss-Prot protein existence level 1. Involved in oxygen transport from the lung to the various peripheral tissues. From Lepus europaeus (European hare).
   4521..4645    +  protein_bind   attR1: mutant version of attR; recombination site for the Gateway® LR reaction LR Clonase™
   4670..4700    +  promoter       lac UV5 promoter: E. coli lac promoter with an "up" mutation
   4724..4753    +  promoter       cat promoter (fragment): promoter of the E. coli cat gene encoding chloramphenicol acetyltransferase
   4754..5413    +  CDS            CmR: chloramphenicol acetyltransferase; cat; confers resistance to chloramphenicol
   5592..5750    +  CDS            ccdA (fragment): CCDA_ECO57 - Also known as H, letA. Experimental evidence at protein level: Swiss-Prot protein existence level 1. Antitoxin component of a type II toxin-antitoxin (TA) system which inhibits the post-segregational killing (PSK) of plasmid-free cells, also referred to as a plasmid addiction system. Binds to and blocks the activity of CcdB; will also remove bound CcdB protein from the CcdB-GyrA complex by forming a CcdA-CcdB complex, a process termed rejuvenation. Functions as a transcriptional corepressor for the ccdAB operon, repression also requires CcdB (By similarity). From Escherichia coli
   5755..6057    +  CDS            ccdB: CCDB_ECOLI - Also known as G, letB, letD. Experimental evidence at protein level: Swiss-Prot protein existence level 1. Toxic component of a type II toxin-antitoxin (TA) system, functioning in plasmid maintainence. Responsible for the post- segregational killing (PSK) of plasmid-free cells, also referred to as a plasmid addiction system. Half-life of over 2 hours. Cell killing by CcdB is accompanied by filamentation, defects in chromosome and plasmid segregation, defects in cell division, formation of anucleate cells, decreased DNA synthesis and plasmid loss. Interferes with the activity of DN
   6101..6225    -  protein_bind   attR2: mutant version of attR; recombination site for the Gateway® LR reaction LR Clonase™
   6235..6315    +  CDS            HBB (fragment): HBB_PONPY - Experimental evidence at transcript level: Swiss-Prot protein existence level 2. Involved in oxygen transport from the lung to the various peripheral tissues. From Pongo pygmaeus (Bornean orangutan).
   6386..6441    +  polyA_signal   β-globin poly(A) signal: rabbit β-globin polyadenylation signal (Gil and Proudfoot, 1987)
   7274..7292    -  promoter       T7 promoter: promoter for bacteriophage T7 RNA polymerase
   7295..7452    +  CDS            lacZα (fragment): LacZα fragment of β-galactosidase; lacZ fragment
   7457..7885    +  rep_origin     f1 ori (sequence partly withheld): f1 bacteriophage origin of replication; arrow indicates direction of (+) strand synthesis
