[The description below was written by a language model from this plasmid's Addgene catalogue record and pLannotate feature annotations shown in this document.]
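Description:
PB-CA is an empty piggyBac transposon vector for constitutive mammalian expression, built as a Gateway destination plasmid so that a gene of interest can be recombined in from an entry clone. The bacterial backbone resembles a pBluescript-type phagemid. It carries a high-copy ColE1/pUC origin, an ampicillin resistance gene with its own promoter, an f1 origin, and remnants of the lac/lacZα region with flanking T3 and T7 promoters that, like the M13 sites, serve as sequencing primer sites. Because the Gateway cassette encodes the CcdB gyrase toxin, the unrecombined plasmid must be kept in a ccdB-tolerant strain. It is selected with both ampicillin and chloramphenicol.

The expression unit is driven by the CAG promoter, annotated as the CMV immediate-early enhancer, the chicken β-actin promoter and a chimeric β-actin/β-globin intron. Short β-globin exon fragments lie on either side of the cloning site, and a rabbit β-globin polyadenylation signal sits downstream. Between them is the attR1–attR2 cassette containing the chloramphenicol acetyltransferase gene and ccdB. An LR reaction replaces this cassette with the desired open reading frame, and loss of ccdB provides counter-selection for correct recombinants in ordinary strains.

The record states that the piggyBac terminal repeats came from another laboratory, but the automated feature table does not annotate them explicitly. A small baculovirus FP25 fragment upstream of the promoter probably reflects the flanking sequence in which piggyBac was originally isolated. No mammalian selection marker or reporter is annotated. When supplied with piggyBac transposase from a separate source, the cassette between the repeats can integrate into the host genome for stable transgene expression. The associated publication used this system to deliver reprogramming factors to fibroblasts to generate induced pluripotent stem cells.
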