Addgene plasmid #20960: PB-CA
Purpose: piggyBac empty vector with Gatweway cassette and CAG constitutive promoter
Depositing lab: Andras Nagy. Depositing organization: Sinai Health System. Publication: piggyBac transposition reprograms fibroblasts to induced pluripotent stem cells. Woltjen K, Michael IP, Mohseni P, Desai R, Mileikovsky M, Hämäläinen R, Cowling R, Wang W, Liu P, Gertsenstein M, Kaji K, Sung HK, Nagy A. Nature. 2009 Apr 9;458(7239):766-70. doi: 10.1038/nature07863 PubMed 19252478.
Backbone
  Vector backbone: PB-CA
  Backbone size w/o insert (bp): 6465
  Vector type: Mammalian Expression ; piggyBac
Growth in bacteria
  Bacterial resistance: Chloramphenicol and Ampicillin, 25 & 100 μg/mL
  Growth temperature: 37°C
  Growth strain: ccdB Survival
  Growth instructions: ccdB survival cells
  Copy number: High Copy
Gene/Insert
  Gene/Insert name: Gateway Destination Vector
  Insert size (bp): 1452
  Cloning method: Gateway Cloning; 5′ cloning site attR1 (not destroyed); 3′ cloning site attR2 (not destroyed)
  Sequencing primers: 5′ M13 R, T3; 3′ M13F, T7
Resource information
  A portion of this plasmid was derived from a plasmid made by: piggyBac terminal repeats obtained from Pentao Liu at Sanger
Terms and licenses: Academic/Nonprofit Terms; Industry Terms: Not Available to Industry
How to cite: PB-CA was a gift from Andras Nagy (Addgene plasmid # 20960 ; http://n2t.net/addgene:20960 ; RRID:Addgene_20960)
