>Addgene plasmid #20960 | PB-CA | addgene partial sequence | sequence record 174155 | Addgene Partial NGS Result
GCCGGGGAGGGCTCGGGGGAGGGGCGCGGCGGCCCCCGGAGCGCCGGCGGCTGTCGAGGCGCGGCGAGCC
GCAGCCATTGCCTTTTATGGTAATCGTGCGAGAGGGCGCAGGGACTTCCTTTGTCCCAAATCTGTGCGGA
GCCGAAATCTGGGAGGCGCCGCCGCACCCCCTCTAGCGGGCGCGGGGCGAAGCGGTGCGGCGCCGGCAGG
AAGGAAATGGGCGGGGAGGGCCTTCGTGCGTCGCCGCGCCGCCGTCCCCTTCTCCCTCTCCAGCCTCGGG
GCTGTCCGCGGGGGGACGGCTGCCTTCGGGGGGGACGGGGCAGGGCGGGGTTCGGCTTCTGGCGTGTGAC
CGGCGGCTCTAGAGCCTCTGCTAACCATGTTCATGCCTTCTTCTTTTTCCTACAGCTCCTGGGCAACGTG
CTGGTTATTGTGCTGTCTCATCATTTTGGCAAAGAATTCGCGGCCGCGGTACCGGCGCGCCGGATCCTGC
AGGTTATCACAAGTTTGTACAAAAAAGCTGAACGAGAAACGTAAAATGATATAAATATCAATATATTAAA
TTAGATTTTGCATAAAAAACAGACTACATAATACTGTAAAACACAACATATCCAGTCACTATGGCGGCCG
CATTAGGCACCCCAGGCTTTACACTTTATGCTTCCGGCTCGTATAATGTGTGGATTTTGAGTTAGGATCC
GTCGAGATTTTCAGGAGCTAAGGAAGCTAAAATGGAGAAAAAAATCACTGGATATACCACCGTTGATATA
TCCCAATGGCATCGTAAAGAACATTTTGAGGCATTTCAGTCAGTTGCTCAATGTACCTATAACCAGACCG
TTCAGCTGGATATTACGGCCTTTTTAAAGACCGTAAAGAAAAATAAGCACAAGTTTTATCCGGCCTTTAT
TCACATTCTTGCCCGCCTGATGAATGCTCATCCGGAATTCCGTATGGCAATGAAAGACGGTGAGCTGGTG
ATATGGGATAGTGTTCACCCTTGTTACACCGTTTTCCATGAGCAAACTGAAACGTTTTCATCGCTCTGGA
GTGAATACCACGACGATTTCCGGCAGTTTCTACACATATATTCGCAAGATGTGGCGTGTTACGGTGAAAA
CCTGGCCTATTTCCCTAAAGGGTTTATTGAGAATATGTTTTTCGTCTCAGCCAATCCCTGGGTGAGTTTC
ACCAGTTTTGATTTAAACGTGGCCAATATGGACAACTTCTTCGCCCCCGTTTTCACCATGGGCAAATATT
ATACGCAAGGCGACAAGGTGCTGATGCCGCTGGCGATTCAGGTTCATCATGCCGTTTGTGATGGCTTCCA
TGTCGGCAGAATGCTTAATGAATTACAACAGTACTGCGATGAGTGGCAGGGCGGGGCGTAAACGCGTGGA
TCCGGCTTACTAAAAGCCAGATAACAGTATGCGTATTTGCGCGCTGATTTTTGCGGTATAAGAATATATA
CTGATATGTATACCCGAAGTATGTCAAAAAGAGGTATGCTATGAAGCAGCGTATTACAGTGACAGTTGAC
AGCGACAGCTATCAGTTGCTCAAGGCATATATGATGTCAATATCTCCGGTCTGGTAAGCACAACCATGCA
GAATGAAGCCCGTCGTCTGCGTGCCGAACGCTGGAAAGCGGAAAATCAGGAAGGGATGGCTGAGGTCGCC
CGGTTTATTGAAATGAACGGCTCTTTTGCTGACGAGAACAGGGGCTGGTGAAATGCAGTTTAAGGTTTAC
ACCTATAAAAGAGAGAGCCGTTATCGTCTGTTTGTGGATGTACAGAGTGATATTATTGACACGCCCGGGC
GACGGATGGTGATCCCCCTGGCCAGTGCACGTCTGCTGTCAGATAAAGTCTCCCGTGAACTTTACCCGGT
GGTGCATATCGGGGATGAAAGCTGGCGCATGATGACCACCGATATGGCCAGTGTGCCGGTCTCCGTTATC
GGGGAAGAAGTGGCTGATCTCAGCCACCGCGAAAATGACATCAAAAACGCCATTAACCTGATGTTCTGGG
GAATATAAATGTCAGGCTCCCTTATACACAGCCAGTCTGCAGGTCGACCATAGTGACTGGATATGTTGTG
TTTTACAGTATTATGTAGTCTGTTTTTTATGCAAAATCTAATTTAATATATTGATATTTATATCATTTTA
CGTTTCTCGTTCAGCTTTCTTGTACAAAGTGGTGATAACTCTAGAGAATTCACTCCTCAGGTGCAGGCTG
CCTATCAGAAGGTGGTGGCTGGTGTGGCCAATGCCCTGGCTCACAAATACCACTGAGATCTTTTTCCCTC
TGCCAAAAATTATGGGGACATCATGAAGCCCCTTGAGCATCTGACTTCTGGCTAATAAAGGAAATTTATT
TTCATTGCAATAGTGTGTTGGAATTTTTTGTGTCTCTCACTCGGAAGGACATATGGGAGGGCAAATCATT
TAAAACATCAGAATGAGTATTTGGTTTAGAGTTTGGCAACATATGCCCATATGCTGGCTGCCATGAACAA
AGGTTGGCTATAAAGAGGTCATCAGTATATGAAACAGCCCCCTGCTGTCCATTCCTTATTCCATAGAAAA
GCCTTGACTTGAGGTTAGATTTTTTTTATATTTTGTTTTGTGTTATTTTTTTCTTTAACATCCCTAAAAT
TTTCCTTACATGTTTTACTAGCCAGATTTTTCCTCCTCTCCTGACTACTCCCAGTCATAGCTGTCCCTCT
TCTCTTATGGAGATCCCTCGACCTGCAGCCCAAGCTTGGATCCCTCGAGTTAATTAACGAGAGCATAATA
TTGATATGTGCCAAAGTTGTTTCTGACTGACTAATAAGTATAATTTGTTTCTATTATGTATAGGTTAAGC
TAATTACTTATTTTATAATACAACATGACTGTTTTTAAAGTACAAAATAAGTTTATTTTTGTAAAAGAGA
GAATGTTTAAAAGTTTTGTTACTTTATAGAAGAAATTTTGAGTTTTTGTTTTTTTTTAATAAATAAATAA
ACATAAATAAATTGTTTGTTGAATTTATTATTAGTATGTAAGTGTAAATATAATAAAACTTAATATCTAT
TCAAATTAATAAATAAACCTCGATATACAGACCGATAAAACACATGCGTCAATTTTACGCATGATTATCT
TTAACGTACGTCACAATATGATTATCTTTCTAGGGTTAAATAATAGTTTCTAATTTTTTTATTATTCAGC
CTGCTGTCGTGAATACCGAGCTCCAATTCGCCCTATAGTGAGTCGTATTACAATTCACTGGCCGTCGTTT
TACAACGTCGTGACTGGGAAAACCCTGGCGTTACCCAACTTAATCGCCTTGCAGCACATCCCCCTTTCGC
CAGCTGGCGTAATAGCGAAGAGGCCCGCACCGATCGCCCTTCCCAACAGTTGCGCAGCCTGAATGGCGAA
TGGG
[124 nt withheld, positions 3435-3558]
C
[91 nt withheld, positions 3560-3650]
A
[49 nt withheld, positions 3652-3700]
CCTTTGACGTTGGAGTCCACGTTCTTT
[37 nt withheld, positions 3728-3764]
ACCCTATCTCGGTCTATTCTTTTGATTTATAAGGGATTTTGCCGATTTCGGCCTATTGGTTAAAAAATGA
GCTGATTTAACAAAAATTTAACGCGAATTTTAACAAAATATTAACGCTTACAATTTAGGTGGCACTTTTC
GGGGAAATGTGCGCGGAACCCCTATTTGTTTATTTTTCTAAATACATTCAAATATGTATCCGCTCATGAG
ACAATAACCCTGATAAATGCTTCAATAATATTGAAAAAGGAAGAGTATGAGTATTCAACATTTCCGTGTC
GCCCTTATTCCCTTTTTTGCGGCATTTTGCCTTCCTGTTTTTGCTCACCCAGAAACGCTGGTGAAAGTAA
AAGATGCTGAAGATCAGTTGGGTGCACGAGTGGGTTACATCGAACTGGATCTCAACAGCGGTAAGATCCT
TGAGAGTTTTCGCCCCGAAGAACGTTTTCCAATGATGAGCACTTTTAAAGTTCTGCTATGTGGCGCGGTA
TTATCCCGTATTGACGCCGGGCAAGAGCAACTCGGTCGCCGCATACACTATTCTCAGAATGACTTGGTTG
AGTACTCACCAGTCACAGAAAAGCATCTTACGGATGGCATGACAGTAAGAGAATTATGCAGTGCTGCCAT
AACCATGAGTGATAACACTGCGGCCAACTTACTTCTGACAACGATCGGAGGACCGAAGGAGCTAACCGCT
TTTTTGCACAACATGGGGGATCATGTAACTCGCCTTGATCGTTGGGAACCGGAGCTGAATGAAGCCATAC
CAAACGACGAGCGTGACACCACGATGCCTGTAGCAATGGCAACAACGTTGCGCAAACTATTAACTGGCGA
ACTACTTACTCTAGCTTCCCGGCAACAATTAATAGACTGGATGGAGGCGGATAAAGTTGCAGGACCACTT
CTGCGCTCGGCCCTTCCGGCTGGCTGGTTTATTGCTGATAAATCTGGAGCCGGTGAGCGTGGGTCTCGCG
GTATCATTGCAGCACTGGGGCCAGATGGTAAGCCCTCCCGTATCGTAGTTATCTACACGACGGGGAGTCA
GGCAACTATGGATGAACGAAATAGACAGATCGCTGAGATAGGTGCCTCACTGATTAAGCATTGGTAACTG
TCAGACCAAGTTTACTCATATATACTTTAGATTGATTTAAAACTTCATTTTTAATTTAAAAGGATCTAGG
TGAAGATCCTTTTTGATAATCTCATGACCAAAATCCCTTAACGTGAGTTTTCGTTCCACTGAGCGTCAGA
CCCCGTAGAAAAGATCAAAGGATCTTCTTGAGATCCTTTTTTTCTGCGCGTAATCTGCTGCTTGCAAACA
AAAAAACCACCGCTACCAGCGGTGGTTTGTTTGCCGGATCAAGAGCTACCAACTCTTTTTCCGAAGGTAA
CTGGCTTCAGCAGAGCGCAGATACCAAATACTGTTCTTCTAGTGTAGCCGTAGTTAGGCCACCACTTCAA
GAACTCTGTAGCACCGCCTACATACCTCGCTCTGCTAATCCTGTTACCAGTGGCTGCTGCCAGTGGCGAT
AAGTCGTGTCTTACCGGGTTGGACTCAAGACGATAGTTACCGGATAAGGCGCAGCGGTCGGGCTGAACGG
GGGGTTCGTGCACACAGCCCAGCTTGGAGCGAACGACCTACACCGAACTGAGATACCTACAGCGTGAGCT
ATGAGAAAGCGCCACGCTTCCCGAAGGGAGAAAGGCGGACAGGTATCCGGTAAGCGGCAGGGTCGGAACA
GGAGAGCGCACGAGGGAGCTTCCAGGGGGAAACGCCTGGTATCTTTATAGTCCTGTCGGGTTTCGCCACC
TCTGACTTGAGCGTCGATTTTTGTGATGCTCGTCAGGGGGGCGGAGCCTATGGAAAAACGCCAGCAACGC
GGCCTTTTTACGGTTCCTGGCCTTTTGCTGGCCTTTTGCTCACATGTTCTTTCCTGCGTTATCCCCTGAT
TCTGTGGATAACCGTATTACCGCCTTTGAGTGAGCTGATACCGCTCGCCGCAGCCGAACGACCGAGCGCA
GCGAGTCAGTGAGCGAGGAAGCGGAAGAGCGCCCAATACGCAAACCGCCTCTCCCCGCGCGTTGGCCGAT
TCATTAATGCAGCTGGCACGACAGGTTTCCCGACTGGAAAGCGGGCAGTGAGCGCAACGCAATTAATGTG
AGTTAGCTCACTCATTAGGCACCCCAGGCTTTACACTTTATGCTTCCGGCTCGTATGTTGTGTGGAATTG
TGAGCGGATAACAATTTCACACAGGAAACAGCTATGACCATGATTACGCCAAGCTCGAAATTAACCCTCA
CTAAAGGGAACAAAAGCTGGTACCTCGCGCGACTTGGTTTGCCATTCTTTAGCGCGCGTCGCGTCACACA
GCTTGGCCACAATGTGGTTTTTGTCAAACGAAGATTCTATGACGTGTTTAAAGTTTAGGTCGAGTAAAGC
GCAAATCTTTTTTAACCCTAGAAAGATAGTCTGCGTAAAATTGACGCATGCATTCTTGAAATATTGCTCT
CTCTTTCTAAATAGCGCGAATCCGTCGCTGTGCATTTAGGACATCTCAGTCGCCGCTTGGAGCTCCCGTG
AGGCGTGCTTGTCAATGCGGTAAGTGTCACTGATTTTGAACTATAACGACCGCGTGAGTCAAAATGACGC
ATGATTATCTTTTACGTGACTTTTAAGATTTAACTCATACGATAATTATATTGTTATTTCATGTTCTACT
TACGTGATAACTTATTATATATATATTTTCTTGTTATAGATATCGTGACTAATATATAATAAAATGGGTA
GTTCTTTAGACGATGAGCATATCCTCTCTGCTCTTCTGCAAAGCGATGACGAGCTTGTTGGCTAGCGGTG
GCGGCCTCGACATTGATTATTGACTAGTTATTAATAGTAATCAATTACGGGGTCATTAGTTCATAGCCCA
TATATGGAGTTCCGCGTTACATAACTTACGGTAAATGGCCCGCCTGGCTGACCGCCCAACGACCCCCGCC
CATTGACGTCAATAATGACGTATGTTCCCATAGTAACGCCAATAGGGACTTTCCATTGACGTCAATGGGT
GGAGTATTTACGGTAAACTGCCCACTTGGCAGTACATCAAGTGTATCATATGCCAAGTACGCCCCCTATT
GACGTCAATGACGGTAAATGGCCCGCCTGGCATTATGCCCAGTACATGACCTTATGGGACTTTCCTACTT
GGCAGTACATCTACGTATTAGTCATCGCTATTACCATGGTCGAGGTGAGCCCCACGTTCTGCTTCACTCT
CCCCATCTCCCCCCCCTCCCCACCCCCAATTTTGTATTTATTTATTTTTTAATTATTTTGTGCAGCGATG
GGGGCGGGGGGGGGG
